Addgene plasmid #188525: pSBbi_RP_MicroID2-FLAG-NES
Purpose: Encodes the biotin proximity labeling enzyme MicroID2 with a nuclear export sequence (NES) for expression and stable integration into mammalian cells
Depositing lab: James Londino. Depositing organization: Ohio State University. Publication: MicroID2: A Novel Biotin Ligase Enables Rapid Proximity Dependent Proteomics. Johnson BS, Chafin L, Farkas D, Adair J, Elhance A, Farkas L, Bednash JS, Londino JD. Mol Cell Proteomics. 2022 Jun 7:100256. doi: 10.1016/j.mcpro.2022.100256. PubMed 35688383.
Backbone
  Vector backbone: pSBbi-RP
  Backbone manufacturer: Eric Kowarz Lab
  Backbone size w/o insert (bp): 6350
  Total vector size (bp): 6982
  Vector type: Mammalian Expression ; Transposon mediated gene integration
  Selectable markers: Puromycin
Growth in bacteria
  Bacterial resistance: Ampicillin, 100 μg/mL
  Growth temperature: 37°C
  Growth strain: DH5alpha
  Copy number: High Copy
Gene/Insert
  Gene/Insert name: MicroID2
  Species: Synthetic; Aquifex aeolicus
  Insert size (bp): 582
  Promoter: EF1a/RPBSA
  Tag / fusion protein: FLAG (C terminal on insert)
  Cloning method: Restriction Enzyme; 5′ cloning site SfiI/NcoI (unknown if destroyed); 3′ cloning site XbaI (unknown if destroyed)
  Sequencing primers: 5′ EF1a-F; 3′ BGH-rev
Terms and licenses: Academic/Nonprofit Terms; Industry Terms: Not Available to Industry
How to cite: pSBbi_RP_MicroID2-FLAG-NES was a gift from James Londino (Addgene plasmid # 188525 ; http://n2t.net/addgene:188525 ; RRID:Addgene_188525)
