[The description below was written by a language model from this plasmid's Addgene catalogue record and pLannotate feature annotations shown in this document.]
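Description:
pSBbi_RP_MicroID2-FLAG-NES is a roughly 7 kb mammalian expression plasmid built on the pSBbi-RP backbone, a bidirectional vector of the Sleeping Beauty transposon series designed for transposon-mediated stable integration into mammalian genomes. In bacteria it is maintained as a high-copy plasmid through a ColE1/pUC-type origin and selected with ampicillin via the β-lactamase gene. The transposon inverted repeats expected of this backbone are not called out in the automated feature table. A transposase gene is likewise not annotated, so transposase would presumably be provided separately.

The payload consists of two divergently oriented expression units. In one direction, the strong constitutive human EF-1α promoter drives MicroID2, a synthetic, truncated promiscuous biotin ligase derived from the Aquifex aeolicus enzyme (annotated as a fragment of BioID2). According to the catalogue entry it carries a C-terminal FLAG tag, followed by the HIV Rev nuclear export signal, and the unit ends with a bovine growth hormone polyadenylation signal. The NES is meant to keep the enzyme out of the nucleus, and the FLAG epitope allows detection of the fusion, although the tag itself is not annotated in the feature list. On the opposite strand, the record names the RPBSA promoter (also not annotated) as driving the marker cassette, which contains dTomato followed by puromycin N-acetyltransferase and ends in a rabbit β-globin poly(A) signal. Integrated cells can therefore be identified by red-orange fluorescence and enriched with puromycin.

The construct is intended for generating stable cell lines expressing a nuclear-excluded biotin ligase for proximity-dependent biotinylation and proteomics.
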