Features (pLannotate 1.2.2; 14 found; start..end, strand, type, name):
      1..31      +  rep_origin     M13 ori (fragment): M13 bacteriophage origin of replication; arrow indicates direction of (+) strand synthesis
     32..82      -  misc_feature   bom (fragment): basis of mobility region from pBR322
    109..213     +  promoter       AmpR promoter: bla
    214..1074    +  CDS            AmpR: β-lactamase; bla; confers resistance to ampicillin, carbenicillin, and related antibiotics
   1245..1833    +  rep_origin     ori: high-copy-number ColE1/pMB1/pBR322/pUC origin of replication
   2396..2451    -  polyA_signal   β-globin poly(A) signal: rabbit β-globin polyadenylation signal (Gil and Proudfoot, 1987)
   2522..2602    -  CDS            HBB (fragment): HBB_PONPY - Experimental evidence at transcript level: Swiss-Prot protein existence level 2. Involved in oxygen transport from the lung to the various peripheral tissues. From Pongo pygmaeus (Bornean orangutan).
   2616..3215    -  CDS            PuroR: puromycin N-acetyltransferase; pac from Streptomyces alboniger; confers resistance to puromycin
   3282..3983    -  CDS            dTomato: dTomato is a basic (constitutively fluorescent) orange fluorescent protein published in 2004, derived from Discosoma sp.. It is reported to be a somewhat slowly-maturing dimer with low acid sensitivity.
   4616..5797    +  promoter       EF-1α promoter: strong constitutive promoter for human elongation factor EF-1α
   5835..6341    +  CDS            BioID2 (fragment): promiscuous R40G mutant of a biotin protein ligase from Aquifex aeolicus (Kim et al., 2016)
   6378..6404    +  CDS            NES: nuclear export signal from the HIV Rev protein (Fischer et al., 1995)
   6436..6660    +  polyA_signal   bGH poly(A) signal: bovine growth hormone polyadenylation signal
   6664..6685    +  promoter       SV40 promoter (fragment): SV40 enhancer and early promoter
>Addgene plasmid #188525 | pSBbi_RP_MicroID2-FLAG-NES | addgene full sequence | sequence record 372837 | Addgene NGS Result
AATTTTAACAAAATATTAACGCTTACAATTTCCTGATGCGGTATTTTCTCCTTACGCATCTGTGCGGTAT
TTCACACCGCATCAGGTGGCACTTTTCGGGGAAATGTGCGCGGAACCCCTATTTGTTTATTTTTCTAAAT
ACATTCAAATATGTATCCGCTCATGAGACAATAACCCTGATAAATGCTTCAATAATATTGAAAAAGGAAG
AGTATGAGTATTCAACATTTCCGTGTCGCCCTTATTCCCTTTTTTGCGGCATTTTGCCTTCCTGTTTTTG
CTCACCCAGAAACGCTGGTGAAAGTAAAAGATGCTGAAGATCAGTTGGGTGCACGAGTGGGTTACATCGA
ACTGGATCTCAACAGCGGTAAGATCCTTGAGAGTTTTCGCCCCGAAGAACGTTTTCCAATGATGAGCACT
TTTAAAGTTCTGCTATGTGGCGCGGTATTATCCCGTATTGACGCCGGGCAAGAGCAACTCGGTCGCCGCA
TACACTATTCTCAGAATGACTTGGTTGAGTACTCACCAGTCACAGAAAAGCATCTTACGGATGGCATGAC
AGTAAGAGAATTATGCAGTGCTGCCATAACCATGAGTGATAACACTGCGGCCAACTTACTTCTGACAACG
ATCGGAGGACCGAAGGAGCTAACCGCTTTTTTGCACAACATGGGGGATCATGTAACTCGCCTTGATCGTT
GGGAACCGGAGCTGAATGAAGCCATACCAAACGACGAGCGTGACACCACGATGCCTGTAGCAATGGCAAC
AACGTTGCGCAAACTATTAACTGGCGAACTACTTACTCTAGCTTCCCGGCAACAATTAATAGACTGGATG
GAGGCGGATAAAGTTGCAGGACCACTTCTGCGCTCGGCCCTTCCGGCTGGCTGGTTTATTGCTGATAAAT
CTGGAGCCGGTGAGCGTGGGTCTCGCGGTATCATTGCAGCACTGGGGCCAGATGGTAAGCCCTCCCGTAT
CGTAGTTATCTACACGACGGGGAGTCAGGCAACTATGGATGAACGAAATAGACAGATCGCTGAGATAGGT
GCCTCACTGATTAAGCATTGGTAACTGTCAGACCAAGTTTACTCATATATACTTTAGATTGATTTAAAAC
TTCATTTTTAATTTAAAAGGATCTAGGTGAAGATCCTTTTTGATAATCTCATGACCAAAATCCCTTAACG
TGAGTTTTCGTTCCACTGAGCGTCAGACCCCGTAGAAAAGATCAAAGGATCTTCTTGAGATCCTTTTTTT
CTGCGCGTAATCTGCTGCTTGCAAACAAAAAAACCACCGCTACCAGCGGTGGTTTGTTTGCCGGATCAAG
AGCTACCAACTCTTTTTCCGAAGGTAACTGGCTTCAGCAGAGCGCAGATACCAAATACTGTTCTTCTAGT
GTAGCCGTAGTTAGGCCACCACTTCAAGAACTCTGTAGCACCGCCTACATACCTCGCTCTGCTAATCCTG
TTACCAGTGGCTGCTGCCAGTGGCGATAAGTCGTGTCTTACCGGGTTGGACTCAAGACGATAGTTACCGG
ATAAGGCGCAGCGGTCGGGCTGAACGGGGGGTTCGTGCACACAGCCCAGCTTGGAGCGAACGACCTACAC
CGAACTGAGATACCTACAGCGTGAGCTATGAGAAAGCGCCACGCTTCCCGAAGGGAGAAAGGCGGACAGG
TATCCGGTAAGCGGCAGGGTCGGAACAGGAGAGCGCACGAGGGAGCTTCCAGGGGGAAACGCCTGGTATC
TTTATAGTCCTGTCGGGTTTCGCCACCTCTGACTTGAGCGTCGATTTTTGTGATGCTCGTCAGGGGGGCG
GAGCCTATGGAAAAACGCCAGCAACGCGGCCTTTTTACGGTTCCTGGCCTTTTGCTGGCCTTTTGCTCAC
ATGTTCTTTCCTGCGTTATCCCCTGATTCTGTGGATAACCGTATTACCGCCTTTGAGTGAGCTGATACCG
CTCGCCGCAGCCGAACGACCGAGCGCAGCGAGTCAGTGAGCGAGGAAGCGGATCCCTATACAGTTGAAGT
CGGAAGTTTACATACACCTTAGCCAAATACATTTAAACTCACTTTTTCACAATTCCTGACATTTAATCCT
AGTAAAAATTCCCTGTCTTAGGTCAGTTAGGATCACCACTTTATTTTAAGAATGTGAAATATCAGAATAA
TAGTAGAGAGAATGATTCATTTCAGCTTTTATTTCTTTCATCACATTCCCAGTGGGTCAGAAGTTTACAT
ACACTCGACTCCTCTGCAGAATGCGGCGATGTTTCGGTAAGGGGTCCCGAGTAGCTAGTTCATGGCAGCC
AGCATATGGCATATGTTGCCAAACTCTAAACCAAATACTCATTCTGATGTTTTAAATGATTTGCCCTCCC
ATATGTCCTTCCGAGTGAGAGACACAAAAAATTCCAACACACTATTGCAATGAAAATAAATTTCCTTTAT
TAGCCAGAAGTCAGATGCTCAAGGGGCTTCATGATGTCCCCATAATTTTTGGCAGAGGGAAAAAGATCTC
AGTGGTATTTGTGAGCCAGGGCATTGGCCACACCAGCCACCACCTTCTGATAGGCAGCCTGCACCTGAGG
AGTGAATTCACGACAGGCCTTCGAATCAGGCACCGGGCTTGCGGGTCATGCACCAGGTGCGCGGTCCTTC
GGGCACCTCGACGTCGGCGGTGACGGTGAAGCCGAGCCGCTCGTAGAAGGGGAGGTTGCGGGGCGCGGAG
GTCTCCAGGAAGGCGGGCACCCCGGCGCGCTCGGCCGCCTCCACTCCGGGGAGCACGACGGCGCTGCCCA
GACCCTTGCCCTGGTGGTCGGGCGAGACGCCGACGGTGGCCAGGAACCACGCGGGCTCCTTGGGCCGGTG
CGGCGCCAGGAGGCCTTCCATCTGTTGCTGCGCGGCCAGCCGGGAACCGCTCAACTCGGCCATGCGCGGG
CCGATCTCGGCGAACACCGCCCCCGCTTCGACGCTCTCCGGCGTGGTCCAGACCGCCACCGCGGCGCCGT
CGTCCGCGACCCACACCTTGCCGATGTCGAGCCCGACGCGCGTGAGGAAGAGTTCTTGCAGCTCGGTGAC
CCGCTCGATGTGGCGGTCCGGATCGACGGTGTGGCGCGTGGCGGGGTAGTCGGCGAACGCGGCGGCGAGG
GTGCGTACGGCCCTGGGGACGTCGTCGCGGGTGGCGAGGCGCACCGTGGGCTTGTACTCGGTCATGGGGC
CAGGATTCTCCTCGACGTCACCAGCCTGCTTCAGCAGGCTGAAGTTAGTAGCTCCACTGCCCTTGTACAG
CTCGTCCATGCCGTACAGGAACAGGTGGTGGCGGCCCTCGGAGCGCTCGTACTGTTCCACGATGGTGTAG
TCCTCGTTGTGGGAGGTGATGTCCAGCTTGGTGTCCACGTAGTAGTAGCCGGGCAGTTGCACGGGCTTCT
TGGCCATGTAGATGGTCTTGAACTCCACCAGGTAGTGGCCGCCGTCCTTCAGCTTCAGGGCCTGGTGGAT
CTCGCCCTTCAGCACGCCGTCGCGGGGGTACAGGCGCTCGGTGGAGGCCTCCCAGCCCATTGTCTTCTTC
TGCATTACGGGGCCGTCGGGGGGGAAGTTGGTGCCGCGCATCTTCACCTTGTAGATCAGCGTGCCGTCCT
GCAGGGAGGAGTCCTGGGTCACGGTCACCAGACCGCCGTCCTCGAAGTTCATCACGCGCTCCCACTTGAA
GCCCTCGGGGAAGGACAGCTTCTTGTAATCGGGGATGTCGGCGGGGTGCTTCACGTACGCCTTGGAGCCG
TACATGAACTGGGGGGACAGGATGTCCCAGGCGAAGGGCAGGGGGCCGCCCTTGGTCACCTTCAGCTTGG
CGGTCTGGGTGCCCTCGTAGGGGCGGCCCTCGCCCTCGCCCTCGATCTCGAACTCATGGCCGTTCATGGA
GCCCTCCATGCGCACCTTGAAGCGCATGAACTCTTTGATGACCTCCTCGCCCTTGCTCAACATGGTGGCC
TCAGGTGCAGAGGTTTCTACAGGGAAAGAGAGAAAGGCTACAGTTAGTTTGCTGTGATGATGCTAAGTGC
CGAGGTCAGATGTCTATGGATTGTACACGGAATCCCAACGCAGGAACCAAAAAACACTCACCCAAAAAAA
TGGCGCTAAGGCCGAGAGAAAGGCGAAGTTCCGTCTACGGCTATATACCTTGAAACAGGGGCGGCAGAAG
TGACGCAACGCGGTTGCGCGGACGGCTTCCTGTGTTTTCATTGGTCGAAGCGTTCTGCGCGTGCGCAGAG
ATTCCCCAGGGAAGGCGGGCCCTCTTCCGAATGTCCAATCCGGACATTCTTCCGGTTGGACCTCCGCGGT
CAGCGCTGTGCCCGGCGAGAGATCACGTGGGGCGCGGAGGCGGTGCTGCTGGGGCACGGCCGTCCAGCCT
CGGCGGCCATATTTTTGAGGGGCTGTTCATCTCGTTCACACGCTCTGTCCGCCATGTTTGTGAGTGGAAG
CGCCATTACCCCTTCAAGCGACTGAAGGCTGCAGGGCCTCTGGTGGCCCGCATGGGGAGACCAGACCCGC
CAGGCCCGCCTTTCCGCACTCAGTCCGGGCTTACTTTATTTTGTGAGACAGGGTCTCGCCTAGAGGCTCC
GGTGCCCGTCAGTGGGCAGAGCGCACATCGCCCACAGTCCCCGAGAAGTTGGGGGGAGGGGTCGGCAATT
GAACCGGTGCCTAGAGAAGGTGGCGCGGGGTAAACTGGGAAAGTGATGTCGTGTACTGGCTCCGCCTTTT
TCCCGAGGGTGGGGGAGAACCGTATATAAGTGCAGTAGTCGCCGTGAACGTTCTTTTTCGCAACGGGTTT
GCCGCCAGAACACAGGTAAGTGCCGTGTGTGGTTCCCGCGGGCCTGGCCTCTTTACGGGTTATGGCCCTT
GCGTGCCTTGAATTACTTCCACGCCCCTGGCTGCAGTACGTGATTCTTGATCCCGAGCTTCGGGTTGGAA
GTGGGTGGGAGAGTTCGAGGCCTTGCGCTTAAGGAGCCCCTTCGCCTCGTGCTTGAGTTGAGGCCTGGCT
TGGGCGCTGGGGCCGCCGCGTGCGAATCTGGTGGCACCTTCGCGCCTGTCTCGCTGCTTTCGATAAGTCT
CTAGCCATTTAAAATTTTTGATGACCTGCTGCGACGCTTTTTTTCTGGCAAGATAGTCTTGTAAATGCGG
GCCAAGATCTGCACACTGGTATTTCGGTTTTTGGGGCCGCGGGCGGCGACGGGGCCCGTGCGTCCCAGCG
CACATGTTCGGCGAGGCGGGGCCTGCGAGCGCGGCCACCGAGAATCGGACGGGGGTAGTCTCAAGCTGGC
CGGCCTGCTCTGGTGCCTGGCCTCGCGCCGCCGTGTATCGCCCCGCCCTGGGCGGCAAGGCTGGCCCGGT
CGGCACCAGTTGCGTGAGCGGAAAGATGGCCGCTTCCCGGCCCTGCTGCAGGGAGCTCAAAATGGAGGAC
GCGGCGCTCGGGAGAGCGGGCGGGTGAGTCACCCACACAAAGGAAAAGGGCCTTTCCGTCCTCAGCCGTC
GCTTCATGTGACTCCACGGAGTACCGGGCGCCGTCCAGGCACCTCGATTAGTTCTCGAGCTTTTGGAGTA
CGTCGTCTTTAGGTTGGGGGGAGGGGTTTTATGCGATGGAGTTTCCCCATACTGAGTGGGTGGAGACTGA
AGTTAGGCCAGCTTGGCACTTGATGTAATTCTCCTTGGAATTTGCCCTTTTTGAGTTTGGATCTTGGTTC
ATTCTCAAGCCTCAGACAGTGGTTCAAAGTTTTTTTCTTCCATTTAAGGTGTCGTGAAAACTACCCCAAG
CTGGCCTCTGAGGCCACCATGGGCTTCAAGAACCTGATCTGGCTGAAGGAGGTGGACAGCACCCAGGAGA
GACTGAAGGAGTGGAACGTGAGCTACGGCACCGCCCTGGTGGCCGACAGACAGACCAGGGGCAGAGGCGG
CTCGGGCAGAAGGTGGTTTAGCCAGGAGGGCGGCCTGTACTTCAGCTTCCTGCTGAACCCCAAGGAGTTC
GAGAACCTGCTGCAGCTGCCCCTGGTGCTGGGCCTGAGCGTGAGCGAGGCCCTGGAGGAGATCACCGAGA
TCCCCTTCAGCCTGAAGTGGCCCAACGACGTGTACTTCCAGGAGAGAAAGGTGAGCGGCGTGCTGTGCGA
GCTGAGCAAGGACAAGCTGATCGTGGGCATCGGCATCAACGTGAACCAGAGAGAGATCCCCGAGGAGATC
AAGGACAGAGCCACCACCCTGTACGAGATCACCGGCAAGGACTGGGACAGAAAGGAGGTGCTGCTGAAGG
TGCTGAAGAGAATCAGCGAGAACCTGAAGAAGTTCAAGGAGGCTAGCGACTACAAAGACGATGACGACAA
GGGTACCCTGCCTCCCCTGGAGCGCCTGACCCTGTAATAGTCTAGAGCTCGCTGATCAGCCTCGACTGTG
CCTTCTAGTTGCCAGCCATCTGTTGTTTGCCCCTCCCCCGTGCCTTCCTTGACCCTGGAAGGTGCCACTC
CCACTGTCCTTTCCTAATAAAATGAGGAAATTGCATCGCATTGTCTGAGTAGGTGTCATTCTATTCTGGG
GGGTGGGGTGGGGCAGGACAGCAAGGGGGAGGATTGGGAAGACAATAGCAGGCATGCTGGGGATGCGGTG
GGCTCTATGGCTTCTGAGGCGGAAAGAACCAGCTGGGCCTACTAGATAGCGGACCCCTTACCGAAACATC
GCCGCATTCTGCAGAGGAGTCGAACTTAGTGTATGTAAACTTCTGACCCACTGGAATTGTGATACAGTGA
ATTATAAGTGAAATAATCTGTCTGTAAACAATTGTTGGAAAAATGACTTGTGTCATGCACAAAGTAGATG
TCCTAACTGACTTGCCAAAACTATTGTTTGTTAACAAGAAATTTGTGGAGTAGTTGAAAAACGAGTTTTA
ATGACTCCAACTTAAGTGTATGTAAACTTCCGACTTCAACTGTATAGGGATCC
